Addgene plasmid #87560: pBW2287_pCAG-PV1-PYL-L1-FlpO-397C-NLS-BGHpA
Purpose: Expresses aa397-423 of Flp recombinase fused to PYL CID
Depositing lab: Wilson Wong. Depositing organization: Boston University Main Campus. Publication: Large-scale design of robust genetic circuits with multiple inputs and outputs for mammalian cells. Weinberg BH, Pham NT, Caraballo LD, Lozanoski T, Engel A, Bhatia S, Wong WW. Nat Biotechnol. 2017 Mar 27. doi: 10.1038/nbt.3805. PubMed 28346402.
Backbone
  Vector backbone: pCAGGS
  Vector type: Mammalian Expression, Cre/Lox, Synthetic Biology
Growth in bacteria
  Bacterial resistance: Ampicillin, 100 μg/mL
  Growth temperature: 37°C
  Growth strain: NEB Stable
  Copy number: High Copy
Gene/Insert
  Gene/Insert name: FlpO aa397-423
  Species: Synthetic
  Tag / fusion protein: PYL
Terms and licenses: Academic/Nonprofit Terms; Industry Terms: Not Available to Industry
How to cite: pBW2287_pCAG-PV1-PYL-L1-FlpO-397C-NLS-BGHpA was a gift from Wilson Wong (Addgene plasmid # 87560 ; http://n2t.net/addgene:87560 ; RRID:Addgene_87560)
