[The description below was written by a language model from this plasmid's Addgene catalogue record and pLannotate feature annotations shown in this document.]
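Description:
pBW2287_pCAG-PV1-PYL-L1-FlpO-397C-NLS-BGHpA is a 5,953 bp mammalian expression plasmid built on the pCAGGS backbone. It encodes one half of a chemically inducible split Flp recombinase. It is propagated in E. coli as a high-copy plasmid through a ColE1/pUC-type origin and selected with ampicillin via the β-lactamase gene. The backbone also carries an SV40 origin and SV40 poly(A) signal. Remnants of lac regulatory sequence, short lacI fragments, and a β-globin fragment with the rabbit β-globin poly(A) signal are vector leftovers rather than functional payload.

Expression is driven by the CAG promoter, made up of the CMV immediate-early enhancer, the chicken β-actin promoter and a chimeric β-actin/β-globin intron, which gives strong constitutive transcription in mammalian cells. The open reading frame fuses a fragment of Arabidopsis PYL1, the abscisic acid receptor used here as a chemically induced dimerization (CID) domain, to a short C-terminal piece of codon-optimized FlpO covering residues 397–423. The two are joined by a linker, L1 in the name, where the annotation software picks up a short partial match to an HA-tag sequence. The name also indicates a nuclear localization signal, and a bGH poly(A) signal terminates the transcript. The "PV1" element in the name is not explained in the record.

On its own this small Flp fragment is not expected to be active. PYL1 binds PP2C-type phosphatases when abscisic acid is present, so the construct is presumably paired with a complementary N-terminal FlpO fragment on a matching dimerization partner, which the record does not identify. Dimerization would then reconstitute recombination at FRT sites, for use in recombinase-based synthetic genetic circuits in mammalian cells.
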