Features (pLannotate 1.2.2; 21 found; start..end, strand, type, name):
     46..62      -  protein_bind   lac operator: The lac repressor binds to the lac operator to inhibit transcription in E. coli. This inhibition can be relieved by adding lactose or isopropyl-β-D-thiogalactopyranoside (IPTG). lac repressor encoded by lacI
     70..100     -  promoter       lac promoter: promoter for the E. coli lac operon
    115..136     -  protein_bind   CAP binding site: CAP binding activates transcription in the presence of cAMP. E. coli catabolite activator protein
    149..188     -  CDS            lacI (fragment): lac repressor; lacI; The lac repressor binds to the lac operator to inhibit transcription in E. coli. This inhibition can be relieved by adding lactose or isopropyl-β-D-thiogalactopyranoside (IPTG).
    195..217     +  promoter       SV40 promoter (fragment): SV40 enhancer and early promoter
    221..355     +  rep_origin     SV40 ori: SV40 origin of replication
    375..509     +  polyA_signal   SV40 poly(A) signal: SV40 polyadenylation signal
    511..565     -  CDS            lacI (fragment): lac repressor; lacI; The lac repressor binds to the lac operator to inhibit transcription in E. coli. This inhibition can be relieved by adding lactose or isopropyl-β-D-thiogalactopyranoside (IPTG).
    748..1336    -  rep_origin     ori: high-copy-number ColE1/pMB1/pBR322/pUC origin of replication
   1507..2367    -  CDS            AmpR: β-lactamase; bla; confers resistance to ampicillin, carbenicillin, and related antibiotics
   2368..2472    -  promoter       AmpR promoter: bla
   2503..2882    +  enhancer       CMV enhancer: human cytomegalovirus immediate early enhancer
   2884..3159    +  promoter       chicken β-actin promoter: No description available
   3160..4175    +  intron         chimeric intron: chimera between introns from chicken β-actin and rabbit β-globin
   4319..4849    +  CDS            PYL1 (fragment): PYL1_ARATH - Also known as RCAR12. Experimental evidence at protein level: Swiss-Prot protein existence level 1. Receptor for abscisic acid (ABA) required for ABA-mediated responses such as stomatal closure and germination inhibition. Inhibits the activity of group-A protein phosphatases type 2C (PP2Cs) when activated by ABA (PubMed:19407143, PubMed:19855379, PubMed:19893533, PubMed:19898420, PubMed:23844015, PubMed:21658606). Can be activated by both (-)-ABA and (+)-ABA (PubMed:23844015). From Arabidopsis thaliana (Mouse-ear cress).
   4850..4877    +  CDS            3xHA (fragment): three tandem HA epitope tags
   4918..4999    +  CDS            FLPo (fragment): nuclear-targeted site-specific recombinase FLPo is a mouse codon-optimized fusion between the SV40 nuclear localization signal and a thermostable version of the Saccharomyces cerevisiae site-specific recombinase FLP. Recombination occurs at FRT sequences.
   5030..5254    +  polyA_signal   bGH poly(A) signal: bovine growth hormone polyadenylation signal
   5258..5279    +  promoter       SV40 promoter (fragment): SV40 enhancer and early promoter
   5417..5488    +  CDS            HBB (fragment): HBB_PONPY - Experimental evidence at transcript level: Swiss-Prot protein existence level 2. Involved in oxygen transport from the lung to the various peripheral tissues. From Pongo pygmaeus (Bornean orangutan).
   5559..5614    +  polyA_signal   β-globin poly(A) signal: rabbit β-globin polyadenylation signal (Gil and Proudfoot, 1987)
>Addgene plasmid #87560 | pBW2287_pCAG-PV1-PYL-L1-FlpO-397C-NLS-BGHpA | depositor full sequence | sequence record 173813 | pBW2287_pCAG-PV1-PYL-L1-FlpO-397C-NLS-BGHpA sequence 5953 bps
CCCAAGCTTGGCGTAATCATGGTCATAGCTGTTTCCTGTGTGAAATTGTTATCCGCTCACAATTCCACAC
AACATACGAGCCGGAAGCATAAAGTGTAAAGCCTGGGGTGCCTAATGAGTGAGCTAACTCACATTAATTG
CGTTGCGCTCACTGCCCGCTTTCCAGTCGGGAAACCTGTCGTGCCAGCGGATCCGCATCTCAATTAGTCA
GCAACCATAGTCCCGCCCCTAACTCCGCCCAGTTCCGCCCATTCTCCGCCCCATGGCTGACTAATTTTTT
TTATTTATGCAGAGGCCGAGGCCGCCTCGGCCTCTGAGCTATTCCAGAAGTAGTGAGGAGGCTTTTTTGG
AGGCCTAGGCTTTTGCAAAAAGCTAACTTGTTTATTGCAGCTTATAATGGTTACAAATAAAGCAATAGCA
TCACAAATTTCACAAATAAAGCATTTTTTTCACTGCATTCTAGTTGTGGTTTGTCCAAACTCATCAATGT
ATCTTATCATGTCTGGATCCGCTGCATTAATGAATCGGCCAACGCGCGGGGAGAGGCGGTTTGCGTATTG
GGCGCTCTTCCGCTTCCTCGCTCACTGACTCGCTGCGCTCGGTCGTTCGGCTGCGGCGAGCGGTATCAGC
TCACTCAAAGGCGGTAATACGGTTATCCACAGAATCAGGGGATAACGCAGGAAAGAACATGTGAGCAAAA
GGCCAGCAAAAGGCCAGGAACCGTAAAAAGGCCGCGTTGCTGGCGTTTTTCCATAGGCTCCGCCCCCCTG
ACGAGCATCACAAAAATCGACGCTCAAGTCAGAGGTGGCGAAACCCGACAGGACTATAAAGATACCAGGC
GTTTCCCCCTGGAAGCTCCCTCGTGCGCTCTCCTGTTCCGACCCTGCCGCTTACCGGATACCTGTCCGCC
TTTCTCCCTTCGGGAAGCGTGGCGCTTTCTCATAGCTCACGCTGTAGGTATCTCAGTTCGGTGTAGGTCG
TTCGCTCCAAGCTGGGCTGTGTGCACGAACCCCCCGTTCAGCCCGACCGCTGCGCCTTATCCGGTAACTA
TCGTCTTGAGTCCAACCCGGTAAGACACGACTTATCGCCACTGGCAGCAGCCACTGGTAACAGGATTAGC
AGAGCGAGGTATGTAGGCGGTGCTACAGAGTTCTTGAAGTGGTGGCCTAACTACGGCTACACTAGAAGAA
CAGTATTTGGTATCTGCGCTCTGCTGAAGCCAGTTACCTTCGGAAAAAGAGTTGGTAGCTCTTGATCCGG
CAAACAAACCACCGCTGGTAGCGGTGGTTTTTTTGTTTGCAAGCAGCAGATTACGCGCAGAAAAAAAGGA
TCTCAAGAAGATCCTTTGATCTTTTCTACGGGGTCTGACGCTCAGTGGAACGAAAACTCACGTTAAGGGA
TTTTGGTCATGAGATTATCAAAAAGGATCTTCACCTAGATCCTTTTAAATTAAAAATGAAGTTTTAAATC
AATCTAAAGTATATATGAGTAAACTTGGTCTGACAGTTACCAATGCTTAATCAGTGAGGCACCTATCTCA
GCGATCTGTCTATTTCGTTCATCCATAGTTGCCTGACTCCCCGTCGTGTAGATAACTACGATACGGGAGG
GCTTACCATCTGGCCCCAGTGCTGCAATGATACCGCGAGACCCACGCTCACCGGCTCCAGATTTATCAGC
AATAAACCAGCCAGCCGGAAGGGCCGAGCGCAGAAGTGGTCCTGCAACTTTATCCGCCTCCATCCAGTCT
ATTAATTGTTGCCGGGAAGCTAGAGTAAGTAGTTCGCCAGTTAATAGTTTGCGCAACGTTGTTGCCATTG
CTACAGGCATCGTGGTGTCACGCTCGTCGTTTGGTATGGCTTCATTCAGCTCCGGTTCCCAACGATCAAG
GCGAGTTACATGATCCCCCATGTTGTGCAAAAAAGCGGTTAGCTCCTTCGGTCCTCCGATCGTTGTCAGA
AGTAAGTTGGCCGCAGTGTTATCACTCATGGTTATGGCAGCACTGCATAATTCTCTTACTGTCATGCCAT
CCGTAAGATGCTTTTCTGTGACTGGTGAGTACTCAACCAAGTCATTCTGAGAATAGTGTATGCGGCGACC
GAGTTGCTCTTGCCCGGCGTCAATACGGGATAATACCGCGCCACATAGCAGAACTTTAAAAGTGCTCATC
ATTGGAAAACGTTCTTCGGGGCGAAAACTCTCAAGGATCTTACCGCTGTTGAGATCCAGTTCGATGTAAC
CCACTCGTGCACCCAACTGATCTTCAGCATCTTTTACTTTCACCAGCGTTTCTGGGTGAGCAAAAACAGG
AAGGCAAAATGCCGCAAAAAAGGGAATAAGGGCGACACGGAAATGTTGAATACTCATACTCTTCCTTTTT
CAATATTATTGAAGCATTTATCAGGGTTATTGTCTCATGAGCGGATACATATTTGAATGTATTTAGAAAA
ATAAACAAATAGGGGTTCCGCGCACATTTCCCCGAAAAGTGCCACCTGGGTCGACATTGATTATTGACTA
GTTATTAATAGTAATCAATTACGGGGTCATTAGTTCATAGCCCATATATGGAGTTCCGCGTTACATAACT
TACGGTAAATGGCCCGCCTGGCTGACCGCCCAACGACCCCCGCCCATTGACGTCAATAATGACGTATGTT
CCCATAGTAACGCCAATAGGGACTTTCCATTGACGTCAATGGGTGGAGTATTTACGGTAAACTGCCCACT
TGGCAGTACATCAAGTGTATCATATGCCAAGTACGCCCCCTATTGACGTCAATGACGGTAAATGGCCCGC
CTGGCATTATGCCCAGTACATGACCTTATGGGACTTTCCTACTTGGCAGTACATCTACGTATTAGTCATC
GCTATTACCATGGTCGAGGTGAGCCCCACGTTCTGCTTCACTCTCCCCATCTCCCCCCCCTCCCCACCCC
CAATTTTGTATTTATTTATTTTTTAATTATTTTGTGCAGCGATGGGGGCGGGGGGGGGGGGGGCGCGCGC
CAGGCGGGGCGGGGCGGGGCGAGGGGCGGGGCGGGGCGAGGCGGAAAGGTGCGGCGGCAGCCAATCAGAG
CGGCGCGCTCCGAAAGTTTCCTTTTATGGCGAGGCGGCGGCGGCGGCGGCCCTATAAAAAGCGAAGCGCG
CGGCGGGCGGGAGTCGCTGCGTTGCCTTCGCCCCGTGCCCCGCTCCGCGCCGCCTCGCGCCGCCCGCCCC
GGCTCTGACTGACCGCGTTACTCCCACAGGTGAGCGGGCGGGACGGCCCTTCTCCTCCGGGCTGTAATTA
GCGCTTGGTTTAATGACGGCTCGTTTCTTTTCTGTGGCTGCGTGAAAGCCTTAAAGGGCTCCGGGAGGGC
CCTTTGTGCGGGGGGGAGCGGCTCGGGGGGTGCGTGCGTGTGTGTGTGCGTGGGGAGCGCCGCGTGCGGC
TCCGCGCTGCCCGGCGGCTGTGAGCGCTGCGGGCGCGGCGCGGGGCTTTGTGCGCTCCGCAGTGTGCGCG
AGGGGAGCGCGGCCGGGGGCGGTGCCCCGCGGTGCGGGGGGGGCTGCGAGGGGAACAAAGGCTGCGTGCG
GGGTGTGTGCGTGGGGGGGTGAGCAGGGGGTGTGGGCGCGGCGGTCGGGCTGTAACCCCCCCCTGCACCC
CCCTCCCCGAGTTGCTGAGCACGGCCCGGCTTCGGGTGCGGGGCTCCGTACGGGGCGTGGCGCGGGGCTC
GCCGTGCCGGGCGGGGGGTGGCGGCAGGTGGGGGTGCCGGGCGGGGCGGGGCCGCCTCGGGCCGGGGAGG
GCTCGGGGGAGGGGCGCGGCGGCCCCCGGAGCGCCGGCGGCTGTCGAGGCGCGGCGAGCCGCAGCCATTG
CCTTTTATGGTAATCGTGCGAGAGGGCGCAGGGACTTCCTTTGTCCCAAATCTGTGCGGAGCCGAAATCT
GGGAGGCGCCGCCGCACCCCCTCTAGCGGGCGCGGGGCGAAGCGGTGCGGCGCCGGCAGGAAGGAAATGG
GCGGGGAGGGCCTTCGTGCGTCGCCGCGCCGCCGTCCCCTTCTCCCTCTCCAGCCTCGGGGCTGTCCGCG
GGGGGACGGCTGCCTTCGGGGGGGACGGGGCAGGGCGGGGTTCGGCTTCTGGCGTGTGACCGGCGGCTCT
AGAGCCTCTGCTAACCATGTTCATGCCTTCTTCTTTTTCCTACAGCTCCTGGGCAACGTGCTGGTTATTG
TGCTGTCTCATCATTTTGGCAAAGAATTGATTAATTCGAGCGAAGGCGCGCCCATTACTCGCATCCATTC
TCAGGCTGTCTCGTCTCGTCTCGCACGCGTGCCGCCACCATGGCGCCAACTCAAGACGAGTTCACCCAAC
TCTCCCAATCAATCGCCGAGTTCCACACGTACCAACTCGGTAACGGCCGTTGCTCATCTCTCCTAGCTCA
GCGAATCCACGCGCCGCCGGAAACAGTATGGTCCGTGGTGAGACGTTTCGATAGGCCACAGATTTACAAA
CACTTCATCAAAAGCTGTAACGTGAGTGAAGATTTCGAGATGCGAGTGGGATGCACGCGCGACGTGAACG
TGATAAGTGGATTACCGGCGAATACGTCTCGAGAGAGATTAGATCTGTTGGACGATGATCGGAGAGTGAC
TGGGTTTAGTATAACCGGTGGTGAACATAGGCTGAGGAATTATAAATCGGTTACGACGGTTCATAGATTT
GAGAAAGAAGAAGAAGAAGAAAGGATCTGGACCGTTGTTTTGGAATCTTATGTTGTTGATGTACCGGAAG
GTAATTCGGAGGAAGATACGAGATTGTTTGCTGATACGGTTATTAGATTGAATCTTCAGAAACTTGCTTC
GATCACTGAAGCTATGAACTACCCATACGATGTTCCAGATTACGCTTCCGGAGGGTCTGGCTCCGGATCA
AGTGGTGGCAGCGGTACCAGCATCAGATACCCCGCCTGGAACGGCATCATCAGCCAGGAGGTGCTGGACT
ACCTGAGCAGCTACATCAACAGGCGGATCCCCAAGAAAAAGCGGAAGGTGTGAGAATTCCTGTGCCTTCT
AGTTGCCAGCCATCTGTTGTTTGCCCCTCCCCCGTGCCTTCCTTGACCCTGGAAGGTGCCACTCCCACTG
TCCTTTCCTAATAAAATGAGGAAATTGCATCGCATTGTCTGAGTAGGTGTCATTCTATTCTGGGGGGTGG
GGTGGGGCAGGACAGCAAGGGGGAGGATTGGGAAGACAATAGCAGGCATGCTGGGGATGCGGTGGGCTCT
ATGGCTTCTGAGGCGGAAAGAACCAGCTGGGGCTCTAGGGGGTATCCCCACGCGCCCTGTAGCGTGTACC
GCTGGGAGTTCGTAGACGGAAACAAACGCAGAATCCAAGCGCGGCCGCCCAGGATACATAGATTACCACA
ACTCCGAGCCCTTCCACCGCTAGCGCACTCCTCAGGTGCAGGCTGCCTATCAGAAGGTGGTGGCTGGTGT
GGCCAATGCCCTGGCTCACAAATACCACTGAGATCTTTTTCCCTCTGCCAAAAATTATGGGGACATCATG
AAGCCCCTTGAGCATCTGACTTCTGGCTAATAAAGGAAATTTATTTTCATTGCAATAGTGTGTTGGAATT
TTTTGTGTCTCTCACTCGGAAGGACATATGGGAGGGCAAATCATTTAAAACATCAGAATGAGTATTTGGT
TTAGAGTTTGGCAACATATGCCCATATGCTGGCTGCCATGAACAAAGGTTGGCTATAAAGAGGTCATCAG
TATATGAAACAGCCCCCTGCTGTCCATTCCTTATTCCATAGAAAAGCCTTGACTTGAGGTTAGATTTTTT
TTATATTTTGTTTTGTGTTATTTTTTTCTTTAACATCCCTAAAATTTTCCTTACATGTTTTACTAGCCAG
ATTTTTCCTCCTCTCCTGACTACTCCCAGTCATAGCTGTCCCTCTTCTCTTATGGAGATCCCTCGACCTG
CAG
