>Addgene plasmid #87560 | pBW2287_pCAG-PV1-PYL-L1-FlpO-397C-NLS-BGHpA | addgene partial sequence | sequence record 177168 | Addgene Partial NGS Result
TGCACCCCCCTCCCCGAGTTGCTGAGCACGGCCCGGCTTCGGGTGCGGGGCTCCGTACGGGGCGTGGCGC
GGGGCTCGCCGTGCCGGGCGGGGGGTGGCGGCAGGTGGGGGTGCCGGGCGGGGCGGGGCCGCCTCGGGCC
GGGGAGGGCTCGGGGGAGGGGCGCGGCGGCCCCCGGAGCGCCGGCGGCTGTCGAGGCGCGGCGAGCCGCA
GCCATTGCCTTTTATGGTAATCGTGCGAGAGGGCGCAGGGACTTCCTTTGTCCCAAATCTGTGCGGAGCC
GAAATCTGGGAGGCGCCGCCGCACCCCCTCTAGCGGGCGCGGGGCGAAGCGGTGCGGCGCCGGCAGGAAG
GAAATGGGCGGGGAGGGCCTTCGTGCGTCGCCGCGCCGCCGTCCCCTTCTCCCTCTCCAGCCTCGGGGCT
GTCCGCGGGGGGACGGCTGCCTTCGGGGGGGACGGGGCAGGGCGGGGTTCGGCTTCTGGCGTGTGACCGG
CGGCTCTAGAGCCTCTGCTAACCATGTTCATGCCTTCTTCTTTTTCCTACAGCTCCTGGGCAACGTGCTG
GTTATTGTGCTGTCTCATCATTTTGGCAAAGAATTGATTAATTCGAGCGAAGGCGCGCCCATTACTCGCA
TCCATTCTCAGGCTGTCTCGTCTCGTCTCGCACGCGTGCCGCCACCATGGCGCCAACTCAAGACGAGTTC
ACCCAACTCTCCCAATCAATCGCCGAGTTCCACACGTACCAACTCGGTAACGGCCGTTGCTCATCTCTCC
TAGCTCAGCGAATCCACGCGCCGCCGGAAACAGTATGGTCCGTGGTGAGACGTTTCGATAGGCCACAGAT
TTACAAACACTTCATCAAAAGCTGTAACGTGAGTGAAGATTTCGAGATGCGAGTGGGATGCACGCGCGAC
GTGAACGTGATAAGTGGATTACCGGCGAATACGTCTCGAGAGAGATTAGATCTGTTGGACGATGATCGGA
GAGTGACTGGGTTTAGTATAACCGGTGGTGAACATAGGCTGAGGAATTATAAATCGGTTACGACGGTTCA
TAGATTTGAGAAAGAAGAAGAAGAAGAAAGGATCTGGACCGTTGTTTTGGAATCTTATGTTGTTGATGTA
CCGGAAGGTAATTCGGAGGAAGATACGAGATTGTTTGCTGATACGGTTATTAGATTGAATCTTCAGAAAC
TTGCTTCGATCACTGAAGCTATGAACTACCCATACGATGTTCCAGATTACGCTTCCGGAGGGTCTGGCTC
CGGATCAAGTGGTGGCAGCGGTACCAGCATCAGATACCCCGCCTGGAACGGCATCATCAGCCAGGAGGTG
CTGGACTACCTGAGCAGCTACATCAACAGGCGGATCCCCAAGAAAAAGCGGAAGGTGTGAGAATTCCTGT
GCCTTCTAGTTGCCAGCCATCTGTTGTTTGCCCCTCCCCCGTGCCTTCCTTGACCCTGGAAGGTGCCACT
CCCACTGTCCTTTCCTAATAAAATGAGGAAATTGCATCGCATTGTCTGAGTAGGTGTCATTCTATTCTGG
GGGGTGGGGTGGGGCAGGACAGCAAGGGGGAGGATTGGGAAGACAATAGCAGGCATGCTGGGGATGCGGT
GGGCTCTATGGCTTCTGAGGCGGAAAGAACCAGCTGGGGCTCTAGGGGGTATCCCCACGCGCCCTGTAGC
GTGTACCGCTGGGAGTTCGTAGACGGAAACAAACGCAGAATCCAAGCGCGGCCGCCCAGGATACATAGAT
TACCACAACTCCGAGCCCTTCCACCGCTAGCGCACTCCTCAGGTGCAGGCTGCCTATCAGAAGGTGGTGG
CTGGTGTGGCCAATGCCCTGGCTCACAAATACCACTGAGATCTTTTTCCCTCTGCCAAAAATTATGGGGA
CATCATGAAGCCCCTTGAGCATCTGACTTCTGGCTAATAAAGGAAATTTATTTTCATTGCAATAGTGTGT
TGGAATTTTTTGTGTCTCTCACTCGGAAGGACATATGGGAGGGCAAATCATTTAAAACATCAGAATGAGT
ATTTGGTTTAGAGTTTGGCAACATATGCCCATATGCTGGCTGCCATGAACAAAGGTTGGCTATAAAGAGG
TCATCAGTATATGAAACAGCCCCCTGCTGTCCATTCCTTATTCCATAGAAAAGCCTTGACTTGAGGTTAG
ATTTTTTTTATATTTTGTTTTGTGTTATTTTTTTCTTTAACATCCCTAAAATTTTTCTTACATGTTTTAC
TAGCCAGATTTTTCCTCCTCTCCTGACTACTCCCAGTCATAGCTGTCCCTCTTCTCTTATGGAGATCCCT
CGACCTGCAGCCCAAGCTTGGCGTAATCATGGTCATAGCTGTTTCCTGTGTGAAATTGTTATCCGCTCAC
AATTCCACACAACATACGAGCCGGAAGCATAAAGTGTAAAGCCTGGGGTGCCTAATGAGTGAGCTAACTC
ACATTAATTGCGTTGCGCTCACTGCCCGCTTTCCAGTCGGGAAACCTGTCGTGCCAGCGGATCCGCATCT
CAATTAGTCAGCAACCATAGTCCCGCCCCTAACTCCGCCCAGTTCCGCCCATTCTCCGCCCCATGGCTGA
CTAATTTTTTTTATTTATGCAGAGGCCGAGGCCGCCTCGGCCTCTGAGCTATTCCAGAAGTAGTGAGGAG
GCTTTTTTGGAGGCCTAGGCTTTTGCAAAAAGCTAACTTGTTTATTGCAGCTTATAATGGTTACAAATAA
AGCAATAGCATCACAAATTTCACAAATAAAGCATTTTTTTCACTGCATTCTAGTTGTGGTTTGTCCAAAC
TCATCAATGTATCTTATCATGTCTGGATCCGCTGCATTAATGAATCGGCCAACGCGCGGGGAGAGGCGGT
TTGCGTATTGGGCGCTCTTCCGCTTCCTCGCTCACTGACTCGCTGCGCTCGGTCGTTCGGCTGCGGCGAG
CGGTATCAGCTCACTCAAAGGCGGTAATACGGTTATCCACAGAATCAGGGGATAACGCAGGAAAGAACAT
GTGAGCAAAAGGCCAGCAAAAGGCCAGGAACCGTAAAAAGGCCGCGTTGCTGGCGTTTTTCCATAGGCTC
CGCCCCCCTGACGAGCATCACAAAAATCGACGCTCAAGTCAGAGGTGGCGAAACCCGACAGGACTATAAA
GATACCAGGCGTTTCCCCCTGGAAGCTCCCTCGTGCGCTCTCCTGTTCCGACCCTGCCGCTTACCGGATA
CCTGTCCGCCTTTCTCCCTTCGGGAAGCGTGGCGCTTTCTCATAGCTCACGCTGTAGGTATCTCAGTTCG
GTGTAGGTCGTTCGCTCCAAGCTGGGCTGTGTGCACGAACCCCCCGTTCAGCCCGACCGCTGCGCCTTAT
CCGGTAACTATCGTCTTGAGTCCAACCCGGTAAGACACGACTTATCGCCACTGGCAGCAGCCACTGGTAA
CAGGATTAGCAGAGCGAGGTATGTAGGCGGTGCTACAGAGTTCTTGAAGTGGTGGCCTAACTACGGCTAC
ACTAGAAGAACAGTATTTGGTATCTGCGCTCTGCTGAAGCCAGTTACCTTCGGAAAAAGAGTTGGTAGCT
CTTGATCCGGCAAACAAACCACCGCTGGTAGCGGTGGTTTTTTTGTTTGCAAGCAGCAGATTACGCGCAG
AAAAAAAGGATCTCAAGAAGATCCTTTGATCTTTTCTACGGGGTCTGACGCTCAGTGGAACGAAAACTCA
CGTTAAGGGATTTTGGTCATGAGATTATCAAAAAGGATCTTCACCTAGATCCTTTTAAATTAAAAATGAA
GTTTTAAATCAATCTAAAGTATATATGAGTAAACTTGGTCTGACAGTTACCAATGCTTAATCAGTGAGGC
ACCTATCTCAGCGATCTGTCTATTTCGTTCATCCATAGTTGCCTGACTCCCCGTCGTGTAGATAACTACG
ATACGGGAGGGCTTACCATCTGGCCCCAGTGCTGCAATGATACCGCGAGACCCACGCTCACCGGCTCCAG
ATTTATCAGCAATAAACCAGCCAGCCGGAAGGGCCGAGCGCAGAAGTGGTCCTGCAACTTTATCCGCCTC
CATCCAGTCTATTAATTGTTGCCGGGAAGCTAGAGTAAGTAGTTCGCCAGTTAATAGTTTGCGCAACGTT
GTTGCCATTGCTACAGGCATCGTGGTGTCACGCTCGTCGTTTGGTATGGCTTCATTCAGCTCCGGTTCCC
AACGATCAAGGCGAGTTACATGATCCCCCATGTTGTGCAAAAAAGCGGTTAGCTCCTTCGGTCCTCCGAT
CGTTGTCAGAAGTAAGTTGGCCGCAGTGTTATCACTCATGGTTATGGCAGCACTGCATAATTCTCTTACT
GTCATGCCATCCGTAAGATGCTTTTCTGTGACTGGTGAGTACTCAACCAAGTCATTCTGAGAATAGTGTA
TGCGGCGACCGAGTTGCTCTTGCCCGGCGTCAATACGGGATAATACCGCGCCACATAGCAGAACTTTAAA
AGTGCTCATCATTGGAAAACGTTCTTCGGGGCGAAAACTCTCAAGGATCTTACCGCTGTTGAGATCCAGT
TCGATGTAACCCACTCGTGCACCCAACTGATCTTCAGCATCTTTTACTTTCACCAGCGTTTCTGGGTGAG
CAAAAACAGGAAGGCAAAATGCCGCAAAAAAGGGAATAAGGGCGACACGGAAATGTTGAATACTCATACT
CTTCCTTTTTCAATATTATTGAAGCATTTATCAGGGTTATTGTCTCATGAGCGGATACATATTTGAATGT
ATTTAGAAAAATAAACAAATAGGGGTTCCGCGCACATTTCCCCGAAAAGTGCCACCTGGGTCGACATTGA
TTATTGACTAGTTATTAATAGTAATCAATTACGGGGTCATTAGTTCATAGCCCATATATGGAGTTCCGCG
TTACATAACTTACGGTAAATGGCCCGCCTGGCTGACCGCCCAACGACCCCCGCCCATTGACGTCAATAAT
GACGTATGTTCCCATAGTAACGCCAATAGGGACTTTCCATTGACGTCAATGGGTGGAGTATTTACGGTAA
ACTGCCCACTTGGCAGTACATCAAGTGTATCATATGCCAAGTACGCCCCCTATTGACGTCAATGACGGTA
AATGGCCCGCCTGGCATTATGCCCAGTACATGACCTTATGGGACTTTCCTACTTGGCAGTACATCTACGT
ATTAGTCATCGCTATTACCATGGTCGAGGTGAGCCCCACGTTCTGCTTCACTCTCCCCATCTCCCCCCCC
TCCCCACCCCCAATTTTGTATTTATTTATTTTTTAATTATTTTGTGCAGCGATGGGGGCGGGGGGGGGGG
GGG
